Addgene plasmid #138698: pLenti-Hygro-sgTom
Purpose: Expresses a tomato-targeting sgRNA and Cas9
Depositing lab: Reuben Shaw. Depositing organization: Salk Institute for Biological Studies. Publication: The AMPK-Related Kinases SIK1 and SIK3 Mediate Key Tumor-Suppressive Effects of LKB1 in NSCLC. Hollstein PE, Eichner LJ, Brun SN, Kamireddy A, Svensson RU, Vera LI, Ross DS, Rymoff TJ, Hutchins A, Galvez HM, Williams AE, Shokhirev MN, Screaton RA, Berdeaux R, Shaw RJ. Cancer Discov. 2019 Nov;9(11):1606-1627. doi: 10.1158/2159-8290.CD-18-1261. Epub 2019 Jul 26. PubMed 31350328.
Backbone
  Vector backbone: pLentiCRISPR v2 hygro
  Vector type: Lentiviral
Growth in bacteria
  Bacterial resistance: Ampicillin, 100 μg/mL
  Growth temperature: 37°C
  Growth strain: NEB Stable
  Copy number: High Copy
Gene/Insert
  Gene/Insert name: sgTomato
  gRNA/shRNA sequence: GGCCACGAGTTCGAGATCGA
  Species: H. sapiens (human)
  Promoter: hU6
  Cloning method: Restriction Enzyme; 5′ cloning site unknown (unknown if destroyed)
Terms and licenses: Academic/Nonprofit Terms; Industry Terms: Not Available to Industry
How to cite: pLenti-Hygro-sgTom was a gift from Reuben Shaw (Addgene plasmid # 138698 ; http://n2t.net/addgene:138698 ; RRID:Addgene_138698)
