[The description below was written by a language model from this plasmid's Addgene catalogue record and pLannotate feature annotations shown in this document.]
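Description:
pLenti-Hygro-sgTom is an all-in-one lentiviral CRISPR/Cas9 plasmid of about 13.4 kb, built on the pLentiCRISPR v2 hygro backbone. It is propagated in E. coli through a high-copy ColE1/pUC-type origin with ampicillin selection (AmpR). The backbone also carries an f1 origin and an SV40/EM7-driven bleomycin/Zeocin resistance cassette that lies outside the viral genome. The transfer region has a third-generation, self-inactivating layout. A CMV enhancer/promoter fused to a truncated HIV-1 5' LTR drives production of the genomic RNA in packaging cells. It is followed by the Ψ packaging signal, a gag fragment, the RRE for Rev-dependent nuclear export, the cPPT/CTS, a WPRE to boost transcript expression, and a ΔU3 3' LTR with a downstream bGH polyadenylation signal.

Two expression units sit between the LTRs. A human U6 RNA polymerase III promoter drives a single guide RNA made of a 20-nt spacer joined to the Streptococcus pyogenes gRNA scaffold. The annotation software matches the spacer to a short DsRed-family coding fragment, which fits the stated tomato (tdTomato-type fluorescent protein) target. The catalogue lists the insert species as human, although the target is a reporter gene rather than an endogenous locus. Downstream, an EF-1α core promoter drives S. pyogenes Cas9, followed in the same orientation by a hygromycin resistance gene for selecting transduced mammalian cells. The feature table does not annotate the linker between the two coding sequences.

The stated purpose is co-expression of Cas9 and a tomato-targeting sgRNA. A guide of this kind could serve to knock out a Tomato reporter or act as a control with no endogenous gene target, but the record does not say which role it played in the associated lung cancer study.
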