Features (pLannotate 1.2.2; 34 found; start..end, strand, type, name):
    217..397     +  LTR            5' LTR (truncated): truncated 5' long terminal repeat (LTR) from HIV-1
    444..569     +  misc_feature   HIV-1 Ψ: packaging signal of human immunodeficiency virus type 1
    553..916     +  CDS            HIV-1 gag (fragment): gag protein from human immunodeficiency virus 1; gag
   1062..1295    +  misc_feature   RRE: The Rev response element (RRE) of HIV-1 allows for Rev-dependent mRNA export from the nucleus to the cytoplasm.
   1672..1772    +  CDS            Rev (fragment): human immunodeficiency virus 1 (HIV-1) Rev protein; rev; enhances nuclear export of unspliced and incompletely spliced viral mRNAs
   1822..1939    +  misc_feature   cPPT/CTS: central polypurine tract and central termination sequence of HIV-1
   1990..2230    +  promoter       U6 promoter: RNA polymerase III promoter for human U6 snRNA
   2238..2259    +  CDS            DsRed-Express (fragment): rapidly maturing tetrameric variant of DsRed fluorescent protein (Bevis and Glick, 2002) mammalian codon-optimized
   2259..2334    +  misc_RNA       gRNA scaffold: guide RNA scaffold for the Streptococcus pyogenes CRISPR/Cas9 system
   2352..2370    +  CDS            small t antigen (fragment): SV40 (simian virus 40) small t antigen
   2396..2607    +  promoter       EF-1α core promoter: core promoter for human elongation factor EF-1α
   2632..6735    +  CDS            Cas9: Cas9 (Csn1) endonuclease from the Streptococcus pyogenes Type II CRISPR/Cas system generates RNA-guided double strand breaks in DNA
   6873..7854    +  CDS            HygR (fragment): aminoglycoside phosphotransferase from E. coli; aph(4)-Ia; confers resistance to hygromycin
   7870..8458    +  misc_feature   WPRE: woodchuck hepatitis virus posttranscriptional regulatory element
   8509..8528    +  misc_feature   cPPT/CTS (fragment): central polypurine tract and central termination sequence of HIV-1
   8530..8763    +  LTR            3' LTR (ΔU3): self-inactivating 3' long terminal repeat (LTR) from HIV-1
   8795..9019    +  polyA_signal   bGH poly(A) signal: bovine growth hormone polyadenylation signal
   9023..9044    +  promoter       SV40 promoter (fragment): SV40 enhancer and early promoter
   9065..9493    +  rep_origin     f1 ori (sequence partly withheld): f1 bacteriophage origin of replication; arrow indicates direction of (+) strand synthesis
   9507..9836    +  promoter       SV40 promoter: SV40 enhancer and early promoter
   9884..9931    +  promoter       EM7 promoter: synthetic bacterial promoter&nbsp
   9950..10324   +  CDS            BleoR: antibiotic-binding protein; Sh ble from Streptoalloteichus hindustanus; confers resistance to bleomycin, phleomycin, and Zeocin™
  10334..10459   +  CDS            ble (fragment): BLE_KLEPN - Experimental evidence at protein level: Swiss-Prot protein existence level 1. Binding protein with a strong affinity to the bleomycin family of antibiotics. Binds to CL990; an antimitotic-antibiotic compound. From Klebsiella pneumoniae.
  10454..10575   +  polyA_signal   SV40 poly(A) signal: SV40 polyadenylation signal
  10646..10668   -  protein_bind   lac operator (fragment): The lac repressor binds to the lac operator to inhibit transcription in E. coli. This inhibition can be relieved by adding lactose or isopropyl-β-D-thiogalactopyranoside (IPTG). lac repressor encoded by lacI
  10672..10702   -  promoter       lac promoter: promoter for the E. coli lac operon
  10717..10738   -  protein_bind   CAP binding site: CAP binding activates transcription in the presence of cAMP. E. coli catabolite activator protein
  10751..10843   -  CDS            lacI (fragment): lac repressor; lacI; The lac repressor binds to the lac operator to inhibit transcription in E. coli. This inhibition can be relieved by adding lactose or isopropyl-β-D-thiogalactopyranoside (IPTG).
  11026..11614   -  rep_origin     ori: high-copy-number ColE1/pMB1/pBR322/pUC origin of replication
  11785..12645   -  CDS            AmpR: β-lactamase; bla; confers resistance to ampicillin, carbenicillin, and related antibiotics
  12646..12750   -  promoter       AmpR promoter: bla
  12809..12861   -  misc_feature   bom (fragment): basis of mobility region from pBR322
  13020..13399   +  enhancer       CMV enhancer: human cytomegalovirus immediate early enhancer
  13400..199     +  promoter       CMV promoter (across the origin): human cytomegalovirus (CMV) immediate early promoter
>Addgene plasmid #138698 | pLenti-Hygro-sgTom | addgene full sequence | sequence record 273068 | Addgene NGS Result
TGATGCGGTTTTGGCAGTACATCAATGGGCGTGGATAGCGGTTTGACTCACGGGGATTTCCAAGTCTCCA
CCCCATTGACGTCAATGGGAGTTTGTTTTGGCACCAAAATCAACGGGACTTTCCAAAATGTCGTAACAAC
TCCGCCCCATTGACGCAAATGGGCGGTAGGCGTGTACGGTGGGAGGTCTATATAAGCAGCGCGTTTTGCC
TGTACTGGGTCTCTCTGGTTAGACCAGATCTGAGCCTGGGAGCTCTCTGGCTAACTAGGGAACCCACTGC
TTAAGCCTCAATAAAGCTTGCCTTGAGTGCTTCAAGTAGTGTGTGCCCGTCTGTTGTGTGACTCTGGTAA
CTAGAGATCCCTCAGACCCTTTTAGTCAGTGTGGAAAATCTCTAGCAGTGGCGCCCGAACAGGGACTTGA
AAGCGAAAGGGAAACCAGAGGAGCTCTCTCGACGCAGGACTCGGCTTGCTGAAGCGCGCACGGCAAGAGG
CGAGGGGCGGCGACTGGTGAGTACGCCAAAAATTTTGACTAGCGGAGGCTAGAAGGAGAGAGATGGGTGC
GAGAGCGTCAGTATTAAGCGGGGGAGAATTAGATCGCGATGGGAAAAAATTCGGTTAAGGCCAGGGGGAA
AGAAAAAATATAAATTAAAACATATAGTATGGGCAAGCAGGGAGCTAGAACGATTCGCAGTTAATCCTGG
CCTGTTAGAAACATCAGAAGGCTGTAGACAAATACTGGGACAGCTACAACCATCCCTTCAGACAGGATCA
GAAGAACTTAGATCATTATATAATACAGTAGCAACCCTCTATTGTGTGCATCAAAGGATAGAGATAAAAG
ACACCAAGGAAGCTTTAGACAAGATAGAGGAAGAGCAAAACAAAAGTAAGACCACCGCACAGCAAGCGGC
CGCTGATCTTCAGACCTGGAGGAGGAGATATGAGGGACAATTGGAGAAGTGAATTATATAAATATAAAGT
AGTAAAAATTGAACCATTAGGAGTAGCACCCACCAAGGCAAAGAGAAGAGTGGTGCAGAGAGAAAAAAGA
GCAGTGGGAATAGGAGCTTTGTTCCTTGGGTTCTTGGGAGCAGCAGGAAGCACTATGGGCGCAGCGTCAA
TGACGCTGACGGTACAGGCCAGACAATTATTGTCTGGTATAGTGCAGCAGCAGAACAATTTGCTGAGGGC
TATTGAGGCGCAACAGCATCTGTTGCAACTCACAGTCTGGGGCATCAAGCAGCTCCAGGCAAGAATCCTG
GCTGTGGAAAGATACCTAAAGGATCAACAGCTCCTGGGGATTTGGGGTTGCTCTGGAAAACTCATTTGCA
CCACTGCTGTGCCTTGGAATGCTAGTTGGAGTAATAAATCTCTGGAACAGATTTGGAATCACACGACCTG
GATGGAGTGGGACAGAGAAATTAACAATTACACAAGCTTAATACACTCCTTAATTGAAGAATCGCAAAAC
CAGCAAGAAAAGAATGAACAAGAATTATTGGAATTAGATAAATGGGCAAGTTTGTGGAATTGGTTTAACA
TAACAAATTGGCTGTGGTATATAAAATTATTCATAATGATAGTAGGAGGCTTGGTAGGTTTAAGAATAGT
TTTTGCTGTACTTTCTATAGTGAATAGAGTTAGGCAGGGATATTCACCATTATCGTTTCAGACCCACCTC
CCAACCCCGAGGGGACCCGACAGGCCCGAAGGAATAGAAGAAGAAGGTGGAGAGAGAGACAGAGACAGAT
CCATTCGATTAGTGAACGGATCGGCACTGCGTGCGCCAATTCTGCAGACAAATGGCAGTATTCATCCACA
ATTTTAAAAGAAAAGGGGGGATTGGGGGGTACAGTGCAGGGGAAAGAATAGTAGACATAATAGCAACAGA
CATACAAACTAAAGAATTACAAAAACAAATTACAAAAATTCAAAATTTTCGGGTTTATTACAGGGACAGC
AGAGATCCAGTTTGGTTAATTAAGGTACCGAGGGCCTATTTCCCATGATTCCTTCATATTTGCATATACG
ATACAAGGCTGTTAGAGAGATAATTAGAATTAATTTGACTGTAAACACAAAGATATTAGTACAAAATACG
TGACGTAGAAAGTAATAATTTCTTGGGTAGTTTGCAGTTTTAAAATTATGTTTTAAAATGGACTATCATA
TGCTTACCGTAACTTGAAAGTATTTCGATTTCTTGGCTTTATATATCTTGTGGAAAGGACGAAACACCGG
CCACGAGTTCGAGATCGAGTTTTAGAGCTAGAAATAGCAAGTTAAAATAAGGCTAGTCCGTTATCAACTT
GAAAAAGTGGCACCGAGTCGGTGCTTTTTTGAATTCGCTAGCTAGGTCTTGAAAGGAGTGGGAATTGGCT
CCGGTGCCCGTCAGTGGGCAGAGCGCACATCGCCCACAGTCCCCGAGAAGTTGGGGGGAGGGGTCGGCAA
TTGATCCGGTGCCTAGAGAAGGTGGCGCGGGGTAAACTGGGAAAGTGATGTCGTGTACTGGCTCCGCCTT
TTTCCCGAGGGTGGGGGAGAACCGTATATAAGTGCAGTAGTCGCCGTGAACGTTCTTTTTCGCAACGGGT
TTGCCGCCAGAACACAGGACCGGTTCTAGAGCGCTGCCACCATGGACAAGAAGTACAGCATCGGCCTGGA
CATCGGCACCAACTCTGTGGGCTGGGCCGTGATCACCGACGAGTACAAGGTGCCCAGCAAGAAATTCAAG
GTGCTGGGCAACACCGACCGGCACAGCATCAAGAAGAACCTGATCGGAGCCCTGCTGTTCGACAGCGGCG
AAACAGCCGAGGCCACCCGGCTGAAGAGAACCGCCAGAAGAAGATACACCAGACGGAAGAACCGGATCTG
CTATCTGCAAGAGATCTTCAGCAACGAGATGGCCAAGGTGGACGACAGCTTCTTCCACAGACTGGAAGAG
TCCTTCCTGGTGGAAGAGGATAAGAAGCACGAGCGGCACCCCATCTTCGGCAACATCGTGGACGAGGTGG
CCTACCACGAGAAGTACCCCACCATCTACCACCTGAGAAAGAAACTGGTGGACAGCACCGACAAGGCCGA
CCTGCGGCTGATCTATCTGGCCCTGGCCCACATGATCAAGTTCCGGGGCCACTTCCTGATCGAGGGCGAC
CTGAACCCCGACAACAGCGACGTGGACAAGCTGTTCATCCAGCTGGTGCAGACCTACAACCAGCTGTTCG
AGGAAAACCCCATCAACGCCAGCGGCGTGGACGCCAAGGCCATCCTGTCTGCCAGACTGAGCAAGAGCAG
ACGGCTGGAAAATCTGATCGCCCAGCTGCCCGGCGAGAAGAAGAATGGCCTGTTCGGAAACCTGATTGCC
CTGAGCCTGGGCCTGACCCCCAACTTCAAGAGCAACTTCGACCTGGCCGAGGATGCCAAACTGCAGCTGA
GCAAGGACACCTACGACGACGACCTGGACAACCTGCTGGCCCAGATCGGCGACCAGTACGCCGACCTGTT
TCTGGCCGCCAAGAACCTGTCCGACGCCATCCTGCTGAGCGACATCCTGAGAGTGAACACCGAGATCACC
AAGGCCCCCCTGAGCGCCTCTATGATCAAGAGATACGACGAGCACCACCAGGACCTGACCCTGCTGAAAG
CTCTCGTGCGGCAGCAGCTGCCTGAGAAGTACAAAGAGATTTTCTTCGACCAGAGCAAGAACGGCTACGC
CGGCTACATTGACGGCGGAGCCAGCCAGGAAGAGTTCTACAAGTTCATCAAGCCCATCCTGGAAAAGATG
GACGGCACCGAGGAACTGCTCGTGAAGCTGAACAGAGAGGACCTGCTGCGGAAGCAGCGGACCTTCGACA
ACGGCAGCATCCCCCACCAGATCCACCTGGGAGAGCTGCACGCCATTCTGCGGCGGCAGGAAGATTTTTA
CCCATTCCTGAAGGACAACCGGGAAAAGATCGAGAAGATCCTGACCTTCCGCATCCCCTACTACGTGGGC
CCTCTGGCCAGGGGAAACAGCAGATTCGCCTGGATGACCAGAAAGAGCGAGGAAACCATCACCCCCTGGA
ACTTCGAGGAAGTGGTGGACAAGGGCGCTTCCGCCCAGAGCTTCATCGAGCGGATGACCAACTTCGATAA
GAACCTGCCCAACGAGAAGGTGCTGCCCAAGCACAGCCTGCTGTACGAGTACTTCACCGTGTATAACGAG
CTGACCAAAGTGAAATACGTGACCGAGGGAATGAGAAAGCCCGCCTTCCTGAGCGGCGAGCAGAAAAAGG
CCATCGTGGACCTGCTGTTCAAGACCAACCGGAAAGTGACCGTGAAGCAGCTGAAAGAGGACTACTTCAA
GAAAATCGAGTGCTTCGACTCCGTGGAAATCTCCGGCGTGGAAGATCGGTTCAACGCCTCCCTGGGCACA
TACCACGATCTGCTGAAAATTATCAAGGACAAGGACTTCCTGGACAATGAGGAAAACGAGGACATTCTGG
AAGATATCGTGCTGACCCTGACACTGTTTGAGGACAGAGAGATGATCGAGGAACGGCTGAAAACCTATGC
CCACCTGTTCGACGACAAAGTGATGAAGCAGCTGAAGCGGCGGAGATACACCGGCTGGGGCAGGCTGAGC
CGGAAGCTGATCAACGGCATCCGGGACAAGCAGTCCGGCAAGACAATCCTGGATTTCCTGAAGTCCGACG
GCTTCGCCAACAGAAACTTCATGCAGCTGATCCACGACGACAGCCTGACCTTTAAAGAGGACATCCAGAA
AGCCCAGGTGTCCGGCCAGGGCGATAGCCTGCACGAGCACATTGCCAATCTGGCCGGCAGCCCCGCCATT
AAGAAGGGCATCCTGCAGACAGTGAAGGTGGTGGACGAGCTCGTGAAAGTGATGGGCCGGCACAAGCCCG
AGAACATCGTGATCGAAATGGCCAGAGAGAACCAGACCACCCAGAAGGGACAGAAGAACAGCCGCGAGAG
AATGAAGCGGATCGAAGAGGGCATCAAAGAGCTGGGCAGCCAGATCCTGAAAGAACACCCCGTGGAAAAC
ACCCAGCTGCAGAACGAGAAGCTGTACCTGTACTACCTGCAGAATGGGCGGGATATGTACGTGGACCAGG
AACTGGACATCAACCGGCTGTCCGACTACGATGTGGACCATATCGTGCCTCAGAGCTTTCTGAAGGACGA
CTCCATCGACAACAAGGTGCTGACCAGAAGCGACAAGAACCGGGGCAAGAGCGACAACGTGCCCTCCGAA
GAGGTCGTGAAGAAGATGAAGAACTACTGGCGGCAGCTGCTGAACGCCAAGCTGATTACCCAGAGAAAGT
TCGACAATCTGACCAAGGCCGAGAGAGGCGGCCTGAGCGAACTGGATAAGGCCGGCTTCATCAAGAGACA
GCTGGTGGAAACCCGGCAGATCACAAAGCACGTGGCACAGATCCTGGACTCCCGGATGAACACTAAGTAC
GACGAGAATGACAAGCTGATCCGGGAAGTGAAAGTGATCACCCTGAAGTCCAAGCTGGTGTCCGATTTCC
GGAAGGATTTCCAGTTTTACAAAGTGCGCGAGATCAACAACTACCACCACGCCCACGACGCCTACCTGAA
CGCCGTCGTGGGAACCGCCCTGATCAAAAAGTACCCTAAGCTGGAAAGCGAGTTCGTGTACGGCGACTAC
AAGGTGTACGACGTGCGGAAGATGATCGCCAAGAGCGAGCAGGAAATCGGCAAGGCTACCGCCAAGTACT
TCTTCTACAGCAACATCATGAACTTTTTCAAGACCGAGATTACCCTGGCCAACGGCGAGATCCGGAAGCG
GCCTCTGATCGAGACAAACGGCGAAACCGGGGAGATCGTGTGGGATAAGGGCCGGGATTTTGCCACCGTG
CGGAAAGTGCTGAGCATGCCCCAAGTGAATATCGTGAAAAAGACCGAGGTGCAGACAGGCGGCTTCAGCA
AAGAGTCTATCCTGCCCAAGAGGAACAGCGATAAGCTGATCGCCAGAAAGAAGGACTGGGACCCTAAGAA
GTACGGCGGCTTCGACAGCCCCACCGTGGCCTATTCTGTGCTGGTGGTGGCCAAAGTGGAAAAGGGCAAG
TCCAAGAAACTGAAGAGTGTGAAAGAGCTGCTGGGGATCACCATCATGGAAAGAAGCAGCTTCGAGAAGA
ATCCCATCGACTTTCTGGAAGCCAAGGGCTACAAAGAAGTGAAAAAGGACCTGATCATCAAGCTGCCTAA
GTACTCCCTGTTCGAGCTGGAAAACGGCCGGAAGAGAATGCTGGCCTCTGCCGGCGAACTGCAGAAGGGA
AACGAACTGGCCCTGCCCTCCAAATATGTGAACTTCCTGTACCTGGCCAGCCACTATGAGAAGCTGAAGG
GCTCCCCCGAGGATAATGAGCAGAAACAGCTGTTTGTGGAACAGCACAAGCACTACCTGGACGAGATCAT
CGAGCAGATCAGCGAGTTCTCCAAGAGAGTGATCCTGGCCGACGCTAATCTGGACAAAGTGCTGTCCGCC
TACAACAAGCACCGGGATAAGCCCATCAGAGAGCAGGCCGAGAATATCATCCACCTGTTTACCCTGACCA
ATCTGGGAGCCCCTGCCGCCTTCAAGTACTTTGACACCACCATCGACCGGAAGAGGTACACCAGCACCAA
AGAGGTGCTGGACGCCACCCTGATCCACCAGAGCATCACCGGCCTGTACGAGACACGGATCGACCTGTCT
CAGCTGGGAGGCGACAAGCGACCTGCCGCCACAAAGAAGGCTGGACAGGCTAAGAAGAAGAAAGATTACA
AAGACGATGACGATAAGGGATCCGGCGCAACAAACTTCTCTCTGCTGAAACAAGCCGGAGATGTCGAAGA
GAATCCTGGACCGAAAAAGCCTGAACTCACCGCGACGTCTGTCGAGAAGTTTCTGATCGAAAAGTTCGAC
AGCGTGTCCGACCTGATGCAGCTCTCGGAGGGCGAAGAATCTCGTGCTTTCAGCTTCGATGTAGGAGGGC
GTGGATATGTCCTGCGGGTAAATAGCTGCGCCGATGGTTTCTACAAAGATCGTTATGTTTATCGGCACTT
TGCATCGGCCGCGCTCCCGATTCCGGAAGTGCTTGACATTGGGGAATTCAGCGAGAGCCTGACCTATTGC
ATCTCCCGCCGTGCACAGGGTGTCACGTTGCAAGACCTGCCTGAAACCGAACTGCCCGCTGTTCTGCAGC
CGGTCGCGGAGGCCATGGATGCGATCGCTGCGGCCGATCTTAGCCAGACGAGCGGGTTCGGCCCATTCGG
ACCGCAAGGAATCGGTCAATACACTACATGGCGTGATTTCATATGCGCGATTGCTGATCCCCATGTGTAT
CACTGGCAAACTGTGATGGACGACACCGTCAGTGCGTCCGTCGCGCAGGCTCTCGATGAGCTGATGCTTT
GGGCCGAGGACTGCCCCGAAGTCCGGCACCTCGTGCACGCGGATTTCGGCTCCAACAATGTCCTGACGGA
CAATGGCCGCATAACAGCGGTCATTGACTGGAGCGAGGCGATGTTCGGGGATTCCCAATACGAGGTCGCC
AACATCTTCTTCTGGAGGCCGTGGTTGGCTTGTATGGAGCAGCAGACGCGCTACTTCGAGCGGAGGCATC
CGGAGCTTGCAGGATCGCCGCGGCTCCGGGCGTATATGCTCCGCATTGGTCTTGACCAACTCTATCAGAG
CTTGGTTGACGGCAATTTCGATGATGCAGCTTGGGCGCAGGGTCGATGCGACGCAATCGTCCGATCCGGA
GCCGGGACTGTCGGGCGTACACAAATCGCCCGCAGAAGCGCGGCCGTCTGGACCGATGGCTGTGTAGAAG
TACTTCGCCGATAGACGCGTTAAGTCGACAATCAACCTCTGGATTACAAAATTTGTGAAAGATTGACTGG
TATTCTTAACTATGTTGCTCCTTTTACGCTATGTGGATACGCTGCTTTAATGCCTTTGTATCATGCTATT
GCTTCCCGTATGGCTTTCATTTTCTCCTCCTTGTATAAATCCTGGTTGCTGTCTCTTTATGAGGAGTTGT
GGCCCGTTGTCAGGCAACGTGGCGTGGTGTGCACTGTGTTTGCTGACGCAACCCCCACTGGTTGGGGCAT
TGCCACCACCTGTCAGCTCCTTTCCGGGACTTTCGCTTTCCCCCTCCCTATTGCCACGGCGGAACTCATC
GCCGCCTGCCTTGCCCGCTGCTGGACAGGGGCTCGGCTGTTGGGCACTGACAATTCCGTGGTGTTGTCGG
GGAAATCATCGTCCTTTCCTTGGCTGCTCGCCTGTGTTGCCACCTGGATTCTGCGCGGGACGTCCTTCTG
CTACGTCCCTTCGGCCCTCAATCCAGCGGACCTTCCTTCCCGCGGCCTGCTGCCGGCTCTGCGGCCTCTT
CCGCGTCTTCGCCTTCGCCCTCAGACGAGTCGGATCTCCCTTTGGGCCGCCTCCCCGCGTCGACTTTAAG
ACCAATGACTTACAAGGCAGCTGTAGATCTTAGCCACTTTTTAAAAGAAAAGGGGGGACTGGAAGGGCTA
ATTCACTCCCAACGAAGACAAGATCTGCTTTTTGCTTGTACTGGGTCTCTCTGGTTAGACCAGATCTGAG
CCTGGGAGCTCTCTGGCTAACTAGGGAACCCACTGCTTAAGCCTCAATAAAGCTTGCCTTGAGTGCTTCA
AGTAGTGTGTGCCCGTCTGTTGTGTGACTCTGGTAACTAGAGATCCCTCAGACCCTTTTAGTCAGTGTGG
AAAATCTCTAGCAGGGCCCGTTTAAACCCGCTGATCAGCCTCGACTGTGCCTTCTAGTTGCCAGCCATCT
GTTGTTTGCCCCTCCCCCGTGCCTTCCTTGACCCTGGAAGGTGCCACTCCCACTGTCCTTTCCTAATAAA
ATGAGGAAATTGCATCGCATTGTCTGAGTAGGTGTCATTCTATTCTGGGGGGTGGGGTGGGGCAGGACAG
CAAGGGGGAGGATTGGGAAGACAATAGCAGGCATGCTGGGGATGCGGTGGGCTCTATGGCTTCTGAGGCG
GAAAGAACCAGCTGGGGCTCTAGGGGGTATCCCC
[124 nt withheld, positions 9065-9188]
C
[91 nt withheld, positions 9190-9280]
A
[49 nt withheld, positions 9282-9330]
CCTTTGACGTTGGAGTCCACGTTCTTT
[37 nt withheld, positions 9358-9394]
ACCCTATCTCGGTCTATTCTTTTGATTTATAAGGGATTTTGCCGATTTCGGCCTATTGGTTAAAAAATGA
GCTGATTTAACAAAAATTTAACGCGAATTAATTCTGTGGAATGTGTGTCAGTTAGGGTGTGGAAAGTCCC
CAGGCTCCCCAGCAGGCAGAAGTATGCAAAGCATGCATCTCAATTAGTCAGCAACCAGGTGTGGAAAGTC
CCCAGGCTCCCCAGCAGGCAGAAGTATGCAAAGCATGCATCTCAATTAGTCAGCAACCATAGTCCCGCCC
CTAACTCCGCCCATCCCGCCCCTAACTCCGCCCAGTTCCGCCCATTCTCCGCCCCATGGCTGACTAATTT
TTTTTATTTATGCAGAGGCCGAGGCCGCCTCTGCCTCTGAGCTATTCCAGAAGTAGTGAGGAGGCTTTTT
TGGAGGCCTAGGCTTTTGCAAAAAGCTCCCGGGAGCTTGTATATCCATTTTCGGATCTGATCAGCACGTG
TTGACAATTAATCATCGGCATAGTATATCGGCATAGTATAATACGACAAGGTGAGGAACTAAACCATGGC
CAAGTTGACCAGTGCCGTTCCGGTGCTCACCGCGCGCGACGTCGCCGGAGCGGTCGAGTTCTGGACCGAC
CGGCTCGGGTTCTCCCGGGACTTCGTGGAGGACGACTTCGCCGGTGTGGTCCGGGACGACGTGACCCTGT
TCATCAGCGCGGTCCAGGACCAGGTGGTGCCGGACAACACCCTGGCCTGGGTGTGGGTGCGCGGCCTGGA
CGAGCTGTACGCCGAGTGGTCGGAGGTCGTGTCCACGAACTTCCGGGACGCCTCCGGGCCGGCCATGACC
GAGATCGGCGAGCAGCCGTGGGGGCGGGAGTTCGCCCTGCGCGACCCGGCCGGCAACTGCGTGCACTTCG
TGGCCGAGGAGCAGGACTGACACGTGCTACGAGATTTCGATTCCACCGCCGCCTTCTATGAAAGGTTGGG
CTTCGGAATCGTTTTCCGGGACGCCGGCTGGATGATCCTCCAGCGCGGGGATCTCATGCTGGAGTTCTTC
GCCCACCCCAACTTGTTTATTGCAGCTTATAATGGTTACAAATAAAGCAATAGCATCACAAATTTCACAA
ATAAAGCATTTTTTTCACTGCATTCTAGTTGTGGTTTGTCCAAACTCATCAATGTATCTTATCATGTCTG
TATACCGTCGACCTCTAGCTAGAGCTTGGCGTAATCATGGTCATAGCTGTTTCCTGTGTGAAATTGTTAT
CCGCTCACAATTCCACACAACATACGAGCCGGAAGCATAAAGTGTAAAGCCTGGGGTGCCTAATGAGTGA
GCTAACTCACATTAATTGCGTTGCGCTCACTGCCCGCTTTCCAGTCGGGAAACCTGTCGTGCCAGCTGCA
TTAATGAATCGGCCAACGCGCGGGGAGAGGCGGTTTGCGTATTGGGCGCTCTTCCGCTTCCTCGCTCACT
GACTCGCTGCGCTCGGTCGTTCGGCTGCGGCGAGCGGTATCAGCTCACTCAAAGGCGGTAATACGGTTAT
CCACAGAATCAGGGGATAACGCAGGAAAGAACATGTGAGCAAAAGGCCAGCAAAAGGCCAGGAACCGTAA
AAAGGCCGCGTTGCTGGCGTTTTTCCATAGGCTCCGCCCCCCTGACGAGCATCACAAAAATCGACGCTCA
AGTCAGAGGTGGCGAAACCCGACAGGACTATAAAGATACCAGGCGTTTCCCCCTGGAAGCTCCCTCGTGC
GCTCTCCTGTTCCGACCCTGCCGCTTACCGGATACCTGTCCGCCTTTCTCCCTTCGGGAAGCGTGGCGCT
TTCTCATAGCTCACGCTGTAGGTATCTCAGTTCGGTGTAGGTCGTTCGCTCCAAGCTGGGCTGTGTGCAC
GAACCCCCCGTTCAGCCCGACCGCTGCGCCTTATCCGGTAACTATCGTCTTGAGTCCAACCCGGTAAGAC
ACGACTTATCGCCACTGGCAGCAGCCACTGGTAACAGGATTAGCAGAGCGAGGTATGTAGGCGGTGCTAC
AGAGTTCTTGAAGTGGTGGCCTAACTACGGCTACACTAGAAGAACAGTATTTGGTATCTGCGCTCTGCTG
AAGCCAGTTACCTTCGGAAAAAGAGTTGGTAGCTCTTGATCCGGCAAACAAACCACCGCTGGTAGCGGTG
GTTTTTTTGTTTGCAAGCAGCAGATTACGCGCAGAAAAAAAGGATCTCAAGAAGATCCTTTGATCTTTTC
TACGGGGTCTGACGCTCAGTGGAACGAAAACTCACGTTAAGGGATTTTGGTCATGAGATTATCAAAAAGG
ATCTTCACCTAGATCCTTTTAAATTAAAAATGAAGTTTTAAATCAATCTAAAGTATATATGAGTAAACTT
GGTCTGACAGTTACCAATGCTTAATCAGTGAGGCACCTATCTCAGCGATCTGTCTATTTCGTTCATCCAT
AGTTGCCTGACTCCCCGTCGTGTAGATAACTACGATACGGGAGGGCTTACCATCTGGCCCCAGTGCTGCA
ATGATACCGCGAGACCCACGCTCACCGGCTCCAGATTTATCAGCAATAAACCAGCCAGCCGGAAGGGCCG
AGCGCAGAAGTGGTCCTGCAACTTTATCCGCCTCCATCCAGTCTATTAATTGTTGCCGGGAAGCTAGAGT
AAGTAGTTCGCCAGTTAATAGTTTGCGCAACGTTGTTGCCATTGCTACAGGCATCGTGGTGTCACGCTCG
TCGTTTGGTATGGCTTCATTCAGCTCCGGTTCCCAACGATCAAGGCGAGTTACATGATCCCCCATGTTGT
GCAAAAAAGCGGTTAGCTCCTTCGGTCCTCCGATCGTTGTCAGAAGTAAGTTGGCCGCAGTGTTATCACT
CATGGTTATGGCAGCACTGCATAATTCTCTTACTGTCATGCCATCCGTAAGATGCTTTTCTGTGACTGGT
GAGTACTCAACCAAGTCATTCTGAGAATAGTGTATGCGGCGACCGAGTTGCTCTTGCCCGGCGTCAATAC
GGGATAATACCGCGCCACATAGCAGAACTTTAAAAGTGCTCATCATTGGAAAACGTTCTTCGGGGCGAAA
ACTCTCAAGGATCTTACCGCTGTTGAGATCCAGTTCGATGTAACCCACTCGTGCACCCAACTGATCTTCA
GCATCTTTTACTTTCACCAGCGTTTCTGGGTGAGCAAAAACAGGAAGGCAAAATGCCGCAAAAAAGGGAA
TAAGGGCGACACGGAAATGTTGAATACTCATACTCTTCCTTTTTCAATATTATTGAAGCATTTATCAGGG
TTATTGTCTCATGAGCGGATACATATTTGAATGTATTTAGAAAAATAAACAAATAGGGGTTCCGCGCACA
TTTCCCCGAAAAGTGCCACCTGACGTCGACGGATCGGGAGATCTCCCGATCCCCTATGGTGCACTCTCAG
TACAATCTGCTCTGATGCCGCATAGTTAAGCCAGTATCTGCTCCCTGCTTGTGTGTTGGAGGTCGCTGAG
TAGTGCGCGAGCAAAATTTAAGCTACAACAAGGCAAGGCTTGACCGACAATTGCATGAAGAATCTGCTTA
GGGTTAGGCGTTTTGCGCTGCTTCGCGATGTACGGGCCAGATATACGCGCGCGTTGACATTGATTATTGA
CTAGTTATTAATAGTAATCAATTACGGGGTCATTAGTTCATAGCCCATATATGGAGTTCCGCGTTACATA
ACTTACGGTAAATGGCCCGCCTGGCTGACCGCCCAACGACCCCCGCCCATTGACGTCAATAATGACGTAT
GTTCCCATAGTAACGCCAATAGGGACTTTCCATTGACGTCAATGGGTGGAGTATTTACGGTAAACTGCCC
ACTTGGCAGTACATCAAGTGTATCATATGCCAAGTACGCCCCCTATTGACGTCAATGACGGTAAATGGCC
CGCCTGGCATTATGCCCAGTACATGACCTTATGGGACTTTCCTACTTGGCAGTACATCTACGTATTAGTC
ATCGCTATTACCATGG
