>Addgene plasmid #138698 | pLenti-Hygro-sgTom | depositor partial sequence | sequence record 268022 | hU6 FWD Sequence
ACCTTATTCGATTCTTGGCTTTATATATCTTGTGGAAGGACGAAACACCGGCCACGAGTTCGAGATCGAG
TTTTAGAGCTAGAAATAGCAAGTTAAAATAAGGCTAGTCCGTTATCAACTTGAAAAAGTGGCACCGAGTC
GGTGCTTTTTTGAATTCGCTAGCTAGGTCTTGAAAGGAGTGGGAATTGGCTCCGGTGCCCGTCAGTGGGC
AGAGCGCACATCGCCCACAGTCCCCGAGAAGTTGGGGGGAGGGGTCGGCAATTGATCCGGTGCCTAGAGA
AGGTGGCGCGGGGTAAACTGGGAAAGTGATGTCGTGTACTGGCTCCGCCTTTTTCCCGAGGGTGGGGGAG
AACCGTATATAAGTGCAGTAGTCGCCGTGAACGTTCTTTTTCGCAACGGGTTTGCCGCCAGAACACAGGA
CCGGTTCTAGAGCGCTGCCACCATGGACAAGAAGTACAGCATCGGCCTGGACATCGGCACCAACTCTGTG
GGCTGGGCCGTGATCACCGACGAGTACAAGGTGCCCAGCAAGAAATTCAAGGTGCTGGGCAACACCGACC
GGCACAGCATCAAGAAGAACCTGATCGGAGCCCTGCTGTTCGACAGCGGCGAAACAGCCGAGGCCACCCG
GCTGAAGAGAACCGCCAGAAGAAGATACACCAGACGGAAGAACCGGATCTGCTATCTGCAAGAGATCTTC
AGCAACGAGATGGCCAAGGTGGACGACAGCTTCTTCCACAGACTGGAAGAGTCCTTCCTGGTGGAAGAGG
ATAAGAAGCACGAGCGGCACCCCATCTTCGGCAACATCGTGGACGAGGTGGCCTACCACGAGAAGTACCC
CACCATCTACCACCTGAGAAAGAAACTGGTGGACAGCACCGACAAGGCCGACCTGCGGCTGATCTATCTG
GCCCTGGCCCACATGATCAAGTTCCCGGGGCCACTTCCTGATCGAGGGCGACCTGAACCCCGACAACAGC
GACGTGGACAGCTGTTCATCCAGCTGGTGCAGACCTACAACCAGCTGTTCGAGGAAAACCCCATCAACGC
CAGCGGCGTGACGCCAGGCATCTGTCTGCAGACTGAGCAGAGCAGACGCTGGAAAATCTGATCGCCCAGC
TGCCGGCGAGAAAGAAGAATNNNGTTCGAAACCTGATTGCCCTGAACTGGCNGACCCCACCTTCAGNGCA
CTTCGACCTGGNNNGGAATGCCAAC
